>Addgene plasmid #43466 | II-TTCT | depositor partial sequence | sequence record 58731 | II-TTCT sequence 426 bps
CGTCTCGCTTAACCCCAGAGCAGGTCGTGGCCATTGCCTCGAATGGAGGGGGCAAACAGGCGTTGGAAAC
CGTACAACGATTGCTGCCGGTGCTGTGCCAAGCGCACGGACTCACCCCAGAGCAGGTCGTGGCCATTGCC
TCGAATGGAGGGGGCAAACAGGCGTTGGAAACCGTACAACGATTGCTGCCGGTGCTGTGCCAAGCGCACG
GCCTCACCCCAGAGCAGGTCGTGGCGATCGCAAGCCACGACGGAGGAAAGCAAGCCTTGGAAACAGTACA
GAGGCTGTTGCCTGTGCTGTGCCAAGCGCACGGATTAACCCCAGAGCAGGTCGTGGCCATTGCCTCGAAT
GGAGGGGGCAAACAGGCGTTGGAAACCGTACAACGATTGCTGCCGGTGCTGTGCCAAGCGCACGGGCTCA
GAGACG
