>Addgene plasmid #43466 | II-TTCT | addgene partial sequence | sequence record 61501 | M13-F20 5'-TGTAAAACGACGGCCAGT-3'
GGGCGAATTGGGCCCTCTAGATGCATGCTCGAGCGGCCGCCAGTGTGATGGATATCTGCAGAATTCGCCC
TTAGTATCTTTCCTGTGCCCACGTCTCTGAGCCCGTGCGCTTGGCACAGCACCGGCAGCAATCGTTGTAC
GGTTTCCAACGCCTGTTTGCCCCCTCCATTCGAGGCAATGGCCACGACCTGCTCTGGGGTTAATCCGTGC
GCTTGGCACAGCACAGGCAACAGCCTCTGTACTGTTTCCAAGGCTTGCTTTCCTCCGTCGTGGCTTGCGA
TCGCCACGACCTGCTCTGGGGTGAGGCCGTGCGCTTGGCACAGCACCGGCAGCAATCGTTGTACGGTTTC
CAACGCCTGTTTGCCCCCTCCATTCGAGGCAATGGCCACGACCTGCTCTGGGGTGAGTCCGTGCGCTTGG
CACAGCACCGGCAGCAATCGTTGTACGGTTTCCAACGCCTGTTTGCCCCCTCCATTCGAGGCAATGGCCA
CGACCTGCTCTGGGGTTAAGCGAGACGCGCTAGGACGGCATCTATATAAGGGCGAATTCCAGCACACTGG
CGGCCGTTACTAGTGGATCCGAGCTCGGTACCAAGCTTGGCGTAATCATGGTCATAGCTGTTTCCTGTGT
GAAATTGTTATCCGCTCACAATTCCACACAACATACGAGCCGGAAGCATAAAGTGTAAAGCCTGGGGTGC
CTAATGAGTGAGCTAACTCACATTAATTGCGTTGCGCTCACTGCCCGCTTTCCAGTCGGGAAAACCTGTC
GTGCCAGCTGCATTAATGAATCGGCCAACGCGCGGGGAGAGGCGGTTTGCGTATTGGGCGCTCTTCCGCT
TCCTCGCTCACTGACTCGCTGCGCTCGGTCGTTCGGCTGCGGCGAGCGGTATCAGCTCACTCAAAGGCGG
TAATACGGTTATCCACAGAATC
