[The description below was written by a language model from this plasmid's Addgene catalogue record.]
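Description:
II-TTCT is a bacterial cloning plasmid built on the commercial pCRII-TOPO backbone (about 4 kb without insert), carrying a 426 bp synthetic insert introduced by TOPO cloning. It is a high-copy plasmid maintained in E. coli and is selectable with both ampicillin and kanamycin, consistent with the dual resistance markers of the pCRII-TOPO vector. The insert sits between the T7 and M13-reverse priming sites that are used to sequence across it. No feature table is provided, so the exact arrangement of backbone elements and insert orientation cannot be described from the record.

The record does not spell out what the insert encodes beyond its name and synthetic origin. The associated publication describes a TALEN genome-editing system for generating human stem cell-based disease models. In that context the name suggests a pre-assembled module of TAL effector repeats specifying the four-base target TTCT, with "II" plausibly indicating the module's position in a hierarchical assembly scheme. The 426 bp size is roughly consistent with four repeat units of about 34 codons each plus flanking sequence. This reading is an inference rather than something stated in the catalogue fields.

The plasmid has no listed promoter for expression, reporter or eukaryotic selection element and is classed purely as a cloning vector. It is therefore best understood as a storage and propagation clone. It is probably one member of a library of repeat-block parts from which fragments are taken to assemble full-length TALEN DNA-binding arrays in a separate expression vector, and it is not itself used directly in cells.
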