Addgene plasmid #43466: II-TTCT
Depositing lab: Chad Cowan & Kiran Musunuru. Depositing organization: Harvard University. Publication: A TALEN Genome-Editing System for Generating Human Stem Cell-Based Disease Models. Ding Q, Lee YK, Schaefer EA, Peters DT, Veres A, Kim K, Kuperwasser N, Motola DL, Meissner TB, Hendriks WT, Trevisan M, Gupta RM, Moisan A, Banks E, Friesen M, Schinzel RT, Xia F, Tang A, Xia Y, Figueroa E, Wann A, Ahfeldt T, Daheron L, Zhang F, Rubin LL, Peng LF, Chung RT, Musunuru K, Cowan CA. Cell Stem Cell. 2012 Dec 12. pii: S1934-5909(12)00645-5. doi: 10.1016/j.stem.2012.11.011. PubMed 23246482.
Backbone
  Vector backbone: pCRII-TOPO
  Backbone manufacturer: Invitrogen
  Backbone size w/o insert (bp): 3973
  Vector type: Bacterial Cloning
Growth in bacteria
  Bacterial resistance: Ampicillin and Kanamycin, 100 & 50 μg/mL
  Growth temperature: 37°C
  Growth strain: Top10
  Copy number: High Copy
Gene/Insert
  Gene/Insert name: II-TTCT
  Species: Synthetic
  Insert size (bp): 426
  Cloning method: TOPO Cloning
  Sequencing primers: 5′ T7; 3′ M13-rev
Terms and licenses: Academic/Nonprofit Terms; Industry Terms: Not Available to Industry
How to cite: II-TTCT was a gift from Chad Cowan & Kiran Musunuru (Addgene plasmid # 43466 ; http://n2t.net/addgene:43466 ; RRID:Addgene_43466)
